Addgene plasmid #225828: pAAV-CaMKII(0.3)-mVenus-FKBP-K7GEF
Purpose: A component of SYNCit-K (Synapse-targeted chemically induced translocation of Kalirin-7)
Depositing lab: Haruo Kasai. Depositing organization: The University of Tokyo. Publication: Prefrontal synaptic regulation of homeostatic sleep pressure revealed through synaptic chemogenetics. Sawada T, Iino Y, Yoshida K, Okazaki H, Nomura S, Shimizu C, Arima T, Juichi M, Zhou S, Kurabayashi N, Sakurai T, Yagishita S, Yanagisawa M, Toyoizumi T, Kasai H, Shi S. Science. 2024 Sep 27;385(6716):1459-1465. doi: 10.1126/science.adl3043. Epub 2024 Sep 26. PubMed 39325885.
Backbone
  Vector backbone: pAAV
  Vector type: Mammalian Expression, AAV
Growth in bacteria
  Bacterial resistance: Ampicillin, 100 μg/mL
  Growth temperature: 30°C
  Growth strain: NEB Stable
  Copy number: Unknown
Gene/Insert
  Gene/Insert name: mVenus-FKBP-K7GEF
Terms and licenses: Academic/Nonprofit Terms; Industry Terms: Not Available to Industry
How to cite: pAAV-CaMKII(0.3)-mVenus-FKBP-K7GEF was a gift from Haruo Kasai (Addgene plasmid # 225828 ; http://n2t.net/addgene:225828 ; RRID:Addgene_225828)
