[The description below was written by a language model from this plasmid's Addgene catalogue record and pLannotate feature annotations shown in this document.]
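Description:
pAAV-CaMKII(0.3)-mVenus-FKBP-K7GEF is an adeno-associated virus transfer plasmid of about 6.7 kb, built on a pAAV backbone for mammalian, neuron-directed expression. It is propagated in bacteria through a high-copy ColE1/pUC-type origin and selected with ampicillin via the β-lactamase gene and its native promoter. An f1 phage origin and small remnants of pBR322 rop and bom sequences are also annotated in the backbone. The expression cassette is flanked by AAV2 inverted terminal repeats, which allow it to be packaged into recombinant AAV particles. One ITR is annotated intact across the sequence origin, while the other is detected only as two short fragments, which may reflect the difficulty of sequencing and annotating these repeats.

Between the ITRs, a short fragment of the mouse CaMKIIα promoter (the "0.3" form, roughly 0.3 kb) drives a single fusion protein. This promoter is commonly used to favour expression in excitatory neurons. The fusion reads, from the N-terminus, the monomeric yellow fluorescent protein mVenus, then an FKBP12-derived domain annotated as the F36V variant (DmrB), which binds synthetic ligands that do not bind wild-type FKBP, then a fragment of rat Kalirin, named K7GEF in the record. Kalirin is a guanine nucleotide exchange factor for Rho-family GTPases that regulates the actin cytoskeleton and neuronal plasticity. A WPRE enhances transcript expression and a human growth hormone polyadenylation signal terminates the transcript.

The plasmid is described as one component of SYNCit-K, a system for synapse-targeted, chemically induced translocation of Kalirin-7. The FKBP module presumably permits ligand-dependent recruitment of the GEF fragment to a synaptic partner, which is not part of this record, while mVenus reports its localisation.
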