Features (pLannotate 1.2.2; 17 found; start..end, strand, type, name):
     75..551     -  polyA_signal   hGH poly(A) signal: human growth hormone polyadenylation signal
    583..1171    -  misc_feature   WPRE: woodchuck hepatitis virus posttranscriptional regulatory element
   1171..1195    -  misc_feature   MCS (fragment): pBluescript multiple cloning site
   1262..2437    -  CDS            Kalrn (fragment) (sequence partly withheld): KALRN_RAT - Also known as Duo, Hapip. Experimental evidence at protein level: Swiss-Prot protein existence level 1. Promotes the exchange of GDP by GTP. Activates specific Rho GTPase family members, thereby inducing various signaling mechanisms that regulate neuronal shape, growth, and plasticity, through their effects on the actin cytoskeleton. Induces lamellipodia independent of its GEF activity. Isoforms 1 and 7 are necessary for neuronal development and axonal outgrowth. Isoform 6 is required for dendritic spine formation. From Rattus norvegicus (Rat).
   2504..2824    -  CDS            DmrB: F36V mutant of FK506-binding protein FKBP12 binds synthetic ligands that do not bind wild-type FKBP
   2837..3553    -  CDS            mVenus: mVenus is a basic (constitutively fluorescent) yellow fluorescent protein published in 2006, derived from Aequorea victoria. It is reported to be a rapidly-maturing monomer with moderate acid sensitivity.
   3579..3862    -  promoter       CaMKII promoter (fragment): promoter for the mouse calcium/calmodulin-dependent kinase II α subunit
   3915..3942    -  repeat_region  AAV2 ITR (fragment): inverted terminal repeat of adeno-associated virus serotype 2 inverted
   3971..3998    -  repeat_region  AAV2 ITR (fragment): inverted terminal repeat of adeno-associated virus serotype 2 inverted
   4071..4659    -  rep_origin     ori: high-copy-number ColE1/pMB1/pBR322/pUC origin of replication
   4830..5690    -  CDS            AmpR: β-lactamase; bla; confers resistance to ampicillin, carbenicillin, and related antibiotics
   5691..5795    -  promoter       AmpR promoter: bla
   5890..5925    +  CDS            rop (fragment): Rop protein, which maintains plasmids at low copy number; rop
   6027..6076    +  misc_feature   bom (fragment): basis of mobility region from pBR322
   6077..6532    -  rep_origin     f1 ori (sequence partly withheld): f1 bacteriophage origin of replication; arrow indicates direction of (+) strand synthesis
   6551..6602    +  misc_feature   bom (fragment): basis of mobility region from pBR322
   6607..35      -  repeat_region  AAV2 ITR (across the origin): inverted terminal repeat of adeno-associated virus serotype 2 inverted
>Addgene plasmid #225828 | pAAV-CaMKII(0.3)-mVenus-FKBP-K7GEF | addgene full sequence | sequence record 454355 | Addgene NGS Result
AGAGGGAGTGGCCAACTCCATCACTAGGGGTTCCTGCGGCCGCTCGGTCCGCACGTGGTTACCTACAAAA
TCAGAAGGACAGGGAAGGGAGCAGTGGTTCACGCCTGTAATCCCAGCAATTTGGGAGGCCAAGGTGGGTA
GATCACCTGAGATTAGGAGTTGGAGACCAGCCTGGCCAATATGGTGAAACCCCGTCTCTACCAAAAAAAC
AAAAATTAGCTGAGCCTGGTCATGCATGCCTGGAATCCCAACAACTCGGGAGGCTGAGGCAGGAGAATCG
CTTGAACCCAGGAGGCGGAGATTGCAGTGAGCCAAGATTGTGCCACTGCACTCCAGCTTGGTTCCCAATA
GACCCCGCAGGCCCTACAGGTTGTCTTCCCAACTTGCCCCTTGCTCCATACCACCCCCCTCCACCCCATA
ATATTATAGAAGGACACCTAGTCAGACAAAATGATGCAACTTAATTTTATTAGGACAAGGCTGGTGGGCA
CTGGAGTGGCAACTTCCAGGGCCAGGAGAGGCACTGGGGAGGGGTCACAGGGATGCCACCCGTAGATCTC
TCGAGCAGCGCTCGGTATCGATGCGGGGAGGCGGCCCAAAGGGAGATCCGACTCGTCTGAGGGCGAAGGC
GAAGACGCGGAAGAGGCCGCAGAGCCGGCAGCAGGCCGCGGGAAGGAAGGTCCGCTGGATTGAGGGCCGA
AGGGACGTAGCAGAAGGACGTCCCGCGCAGAATCCAGGTGGCAACATAGGCGAGCAGCCAAGGAAAGGAC
GATGATTTCCCCGACAACACCACGGAATTGTCAGTGCCCAACAGCCGAGCCCCTGTCCAGCAGCGGGCAA
GGCAGGCGGCGATGAGTTCCGCCGTGGCAATAGGGAGGGGGAAAGCGAAAGTCCCGGAAAGGAGCTGACA
GGTGGTGGCAATGCCCCAACCAGTGGGGGTTGCGTCAGCAAACACAGTGCACACCACGCCACGTTGCCTG
ACAACGGGCCACAACTCCTCATAAAGAGACAGCAACCAGGATTTATACAAGGAGGAGAAAATGAAAGCCA
TACGGGAAGCAATAGCATGATACAAAGGCATTAAAGCAGCGTATCCACATAGCGTAAAAGGAGCAACATA
GTTAAGAATACCAGTCAATCTTTCACAAATTTTGTAATCCAGAGGTTGATTATCGATAAGCTTGATATCG
AATTCTTACTAAACGTAAGTGGAGAAAGGATCTCCAGGTCCCAGGTGCCACCGAGGAACAAGGTTGCCAT
CCTTGTCACTCTCCACTGTGTTCTGAGAGGTCCTGGAGGCAATGGATATGGTATCGGGCTGGCTGCTCCC
GTCCCCCTGGCTGTCACCATCCTCTACCCCATCCCTCTTACTATTGTTCCTCAGTTTGGCTGGTGTTTTG
GGGAGCTGGATTGGCTCCTTTAAAGCTCCTTTAAGATGAATGATCCTTTCCTGAATCACTTCCCGAATGT
TCTTGATCCATTCCTGCTTGGTTTCGATGTTGGAAGCTTTGAGCACTGTTTTATTGTCTGAGGATGGGGT
GCGCCCAGACCACAAGGCGAATTTGCAGGGGTCACCTTCTACGTGCTCGGTCACACCCAGCTCTGAGGTC
AGTAGCTTGTTCTTGTAAACATATTTCGTGTGTCCTGAAGAGTCTTTGATCTCTTTGCTAAACACCAAGG
AGATCTCAAAGAGGAACAGATGCCGTTCCCGCCCCTTCCGGATCAGCGACTTTGGGTCCCACACTTGAAA
GGCATCCTGGAGAATCAACTCCCCCTGTACATCCAAGTTCTCATCGAACCCTTCAAGCATGCT
[540 nt withheld, positions 1814-2353]
AGCTGACTTCCGTTTCTCTTCATTGACCTCGTGGTTAGCATCCCGGAGCTTGACCTCCCGGTCTGAAAGG
CTTGCTGGGATTAGGATCCCACCTCCAGCACTGCCACCTGCACTTCCGCCAGCACTACCACCAGCACTAC
CGCCAGCACTTTCCAGTTTTAGAAGCTCCACATCGAAGACGAGAGTGGCATGTGGTGGGATGATGCCTGG
GTGCCCAGTGGCACCATAGGCATAATCTGGAGATATAGTCAGTTTGGCTCTCTGACCCACACTCATCTGG
GCAACCCCTTCTTCCCAGCCTCGGATCACCTCCTGCTTGCCTAGCATAAACTTAAAGGGCTTGTTTCTGT
CCCGGGAGGAATCAAATTTCTTTCCATCTTCAAGCATCCCGGTGTAGTGCACCACGCAGGTCTGGCCGCG
CTTGGGGAAGGTGCGCCCGTCTCCTGGGGAGATGGTTTCCACCTGCACTCCACCACCAGCACTCTTGTAC
AGCTCGTCCATGCCGAGAGTGATCCCGGCGGCGGTCACGAACTCCAGCAGGACCATGTGATCGCGCTTCT
CGTTGGGGTCTTTGCTCAGCTTGGACTGGTAGCTCAGGTAGTGGTTGTCGGGCAGCAGCACGGGGCCGTC
GCCGATGGGGGTGTTCTGCTGGTAGTGGTCGGCGAGCTGCACGCCGCCGTCCTCGATGTTGTGGCGGATC
TTGAAGTTGGCCTTGATGCCGTTCTTCTGCTTGTCGGCGGTGATATAGACGTTGTGGCTGTTGTAGTTGT
ACTCCAGCTTGTGCCCCAGGATGTTGCCGTCCTCCTTGAAGTCGATGCCCTTCAGCTCGATGCGGTTCAC
CAGGGTGTCGCCCTCGAACTTCACCTCGGCGCGGGTCTTGTAGTTGCCGTCGTCCTTGAAGAAGATGGTG
CGCTCCTGGACGTAGCCTTCGGGCATGGCGGACTTGAAGAAGTCGTGCTGCTTCATGTGGTCGGGGTAGC
GGGCGAAGCACTGCAGGCCGTAGCCCAGGGTGGTCACGAGGGTGGGCCAGGGCACGGGCAGCTTGCCGGT
GGTGCAGATCAGCTTCAGGGTCAGCTTGCCGTAGGTGGCATCGCCCTCGCCCTCGCCGGACACGCTGAAC
TTGTGGCCGTTTACGTCGCCGTCCAGCTCGACCAGGATGGGCACCACCCCGGTGAACAGCTCCTCGCCCT
TGCTCACCATGGTGGCGACCGGTAGCGCTAGCCCCGCTGCCCCCAGAACTAGGGGCCACTCGCCTGCCCG
TGCTCCTGAGTGCAAACGGAGAACCGGCTTGACTGACGAGCTTGGGGCTTCTGAGCAGGGCACTGTGGCT
GCTCACAGCCTCGCGAGCCTTCGTCAGCATCCAGGTCCCCATGGCAACCACCTCCGAAACGCCCTGTTCC
CGTTGCCCCGGTAACTGCCTCCCCAACACCTGCCTGCCTTTCACTTTAAAACCTGCTCCTCTTTGCCCTG
GCCTTATATACACAATACTGCAGGACTGTGTGGGCCCAGAAGACGCGTGCGGCCGCAGGAACCCCTAGTG
ATGGAGTTGGCCACTCCCTCTCTGCGCGCTCGCTCGCTCACTGAGGCCGGGCGACCAAAGGTCGCCCGAC
GCCCGGGCGGCCTCAGTGAGCGAGCGAGCGCGCAGCTGCCTGCAGGACATGTGAGCAAAAGGCCAGCAAA
AGGCCAGGAACCGTAAAAAGGCCGCGTTGCTGGCGTTTTTCCATAGGCTCCGCCCCCCTGACGAGCATCA
CAAAAATCGACGCTCAAGTCAGAGGTGGCGAAACCCGACAGGACTATAAAGATACCAGGCGTTTCCCCCT
GGAAGCTCCCTCGTGCGCTCTCCTGTTCCGACCCTGCCGCTTACCGGATACCTGTCCGCCTTTCTCCCTT
CGGGAAGCGTGGCGCTTTCTCATAGCTCACGCTGTAGGTATCTCAGTTCGGTGTAGGTCGTTCGCTCCAA
GCTGGGCTGTGTGCACGAACCCCCCGTTCAGCCCGACCGCTGCGCCTTATCCGGTAACTATCGTCTTGAG
TCCAACCCGGTAAGACACGACTTATCGCCACTGGCAGCAGCCACTGGTAACAGGATTAGCAGAGCGAGGT
ATGTAGGCGGTGCTACAGAGTTCTTGAAGTGGTGGCCTAACTACGGCTACACTAGAAGAACAGTATTTGG
TATCTGCGCTCTGCTGAAGCCAGTTACCTTCGGAAAAAGAGTTGGTAGCTCTTGATCCGGCAAACAAACC
ACCGCTGGTAGCGGTGGTTTTTTTGTTTGCAAGCAGCAGATTACGCGCAGAAAAAAAGGATCTCAAGAAG
ATCCTTTGATCTTTTCTACGGGGTCTGACGCTCAGTGGAACGAAAACTCACGTTAAGGGATTTTGGTCAT
GAGATTATCAAAAAGGATCTTCACCTAGATCCTTTTAAATTAAAAATGAAGTTTTAAATCAATCTAAAGT
ATATATGAGTAAACTTGGTCTGACAGTTACCAATGCTTAATCAGTGAGGCACCTATCTCAGCGATCTGTC
TATTTCGTTCATCCATAGTTGCCTGACTCCCCGTCGTGTAGATAACTACGATACGGGAGGGCTTACCATC
TGGCCCCAGTGCTGCAATGATACCGCGAGACCCACGCTCACCGGCTCCAGATTTATCAGCAATAAACCAG
CCAGCCGGAAGGGCCGAGCGCAGAAGTGGTCCTGCAACTTTATCCGCCTCCATCCAGTCTATTAATTGTT
GCCGGGAAGCTAGAGTAAGTAGTTCGCCAGTTAATAGTTTGCGCAACGTTGTTGCCATTGCTACAGGCAT
CGTGGTGTCACGCTCGTCGTTTGGTATGGCTTCATTCAGCTCCGGTTCCCAACGATCAAGGCGAGTTACA
TGATCCCCCATGTTGTGCAAAAAAGCGGTTAGCTCCTTCGGTCCTCCGATCGTTGTCAGAAGTAAGTTGG
CCGCAGTGTTATCACTCATGGTTATGGCAGCACTGCATAATTCTCTTACTGTCATGCCATCCGTAAGATG
CTTTTCTGTGACTGGTGAGTACTCAACCAAGTCATTCTGAGAATAGTGTATGCGGCGACCGAGTTGCTCT
TGCCCGGCGTCAATACGGGATAATACCGCGCCACATAGCAGAACTTTAAAAGTGCTCATCATTGGAAAAC
GTTCTTCGGGGCGAAAACTCTCAAGGATCTTACCGCTGTTGAGATCCAGTTCGATGTAACCCACTCGTGC
ACCCAACTGATCTTCAGCATCTTTTACTTTCACCAGCGTTTCTGGGTGAGCAAAAACAGGAAGGCAAAAT
GCCGCAAAAAAGGGAATAAGGGCGACACGGAAATGTTGAATACTCATACTCTTCCTTTTTCAATATTATT
GAAGCATTTATCAGGGTTATTGTCTCATGAGCGGATACATATTTGAATGTATTTAGAAAAATAAACAAAT
AGGGGTTCCGCGCACATTTCCCCGAAAAGTGCCACCTGACGTCTAAGAAACCATTATTATCATGACATTA
ACCTATAAAAATAGGCGTATCACGAGGCCCTTTCGTCTCGCGCGTTTCGGTGATGACGGTGAAAACCTCT
GACACATGCAGCTCCCGGAGACGGTCACAGCTTGTCTGTAAGCGGATGCCGGGAGCAGACAAGCCCGTCA
GGGCGCGTCAGCGGGTGTTGGCGGGTGTCGGGGCTGGCTTAACTATGCGGCATCAGAGCAGATTGTACTG
AGAGTGCACCATAAAATTGTAAACGTTAATATTTTGTTAAAATTCGCGTTAAATTTTTGTTAAATCAGCT
CATTTTTTAACCAATAGACCGAAATCGGCAAAATCCCTTATAAATCAAAAGAATAGCCCGAGATAGAGT
[37 nt withheld, positions 6203-6239]
AAAGAACGTGGACTCCAACGTCAAAGG
[141 nt withheld, positions 6267-6407]
G
[46 nt withheld, positions 6409-6454]
A
[95 nt withheld, positions 6456-6550]
TATGCGGTGTGAAATACCGCACAGATGCGTAAGGAGAAAATACCGCATCAGGCGCCCCTGCAGGCAGCTG
CGCGCTCGCTCGCTCACTGAGGCCGCCCGGGCAAAGCCCGGGCGTCGGGCGACCTTTGGTCGCCCGGCCT
CAGTGAGCGAGCGAGCGCGCAG
